>Addgene plasmid #136370 | pINTO-N3::hTET3 V908L | addgene full sequence | sequence record 272036 | Addgene NGS Result
CGGCTCGGGTTCTCCCGGGACTTCGTGGAGGACGACTTCGCCGGTGTGGTCCGGGACGACGTGACCCTGT
TCATCAGCGCGGTCCAGGACCAGGTGGTGCCGGACAACACCCTGGCCTGGGTGTGGGTGCGCGGCCTGGA
CGAGCTGTACGCCGAGTGGTCGGAGGTCGTGTCCACGAACTTCCGGGACGCCTCCGGGCCGGCCATGACC
GAGATCGGCGAGCAGCCGTGGGGGCGGGAGTTCGCCCTGCGCGACCCGGCCGGCAACTGCGTGCACTTCG
TGGCCGAGGAGCAGGACTGACACGTGCTACGAGATTTCGATTCCACCGCCGCCTTCTATGAAAGGTTGGG
CTTCGGAATCGTTTTCCGGGACGCCGGCTGGATGATCCTCCAGCGCGGGGATCTCATGCTGGAGTTCTTC
GCCCACCCCAACTTGTTTATTGCAGCTTATAATGGTTACAAATAAAGCAATAGCATCACAAATTTCACAA
ATAAAGCATTTTTTTCACTGCATTCTAGTTGTGGTTTGTCCAAACTCATCAATGTATCTTATCATGTCTG
TATACCGTCGACCTCTAGCTAGAGCTTGGCGTAATCATGGTCATAGCTGTTTCCTGTGTGAAATTGTTAT
CCGCTCACAATTCCACACAACATACGAGCCGGAAGCATAAAGTGTAAAGCCTGGGGTGCCTAATGAGTGA
GCTAACTCACATTAATTGCGTTGCGCTCACTGCCCGCTTTCCAGTCGGGAAACCTGTCGTGCCAGCTGCA
TTAATGAATCGGCCAACGCGCGGGGAGAGGCGGTTTGCGTATTGGGCGCTCTTCCGCTAGTCTGCAATGA
GTTCGAGTTGGCGCGCCTGTCATTCTAAATCTCTCTTTCAGCCTAAAGCTTTTTCCCCGTATCCCCCCAG
GTGTCTGCAGGCTCAAAGAGCAGCGAGAAGCGTTCAGAGGAAAGCGATCCCGTGCCACCTTCCCCGTGCC
CGGGCTGTCCCCGCACGCTGCCGGCTCGGGGATGCGGGGGGAGCGCCGGACCGGAGCGGAGCCCCGGGCG
GCTCGCTGCTGCCCCCTAGCGGGGGAGGGACGTAATTACATCCCTGGGGGCTTTGGGAGGGGGCTGTCCC
CGTGAGCTCCCAGGCGCGCCTGTCATTCTAAATCTCTCTTTCAGCCTAAAGCTTTTTCCCCGTATCCCCC
CAGGTGTCTGCAGGCTCAAAGAGCAGCGAGAAGCGTTCAGAGGAAAGCGATCCCGTGCCACCTTCCCCGT
GCCCGGGCTGTCCCCGCACGCTGCCGGCTCGGGGATGCGGGGGGAGCGCCGGACCGGAGCGGAGCCCCGG
GCGGCTCGCTGCTGCCCCCTAGCGGGGGAGGGACGTAATTACATCCCTGGGGGCTTTGGGGGGGGGCTGT
CCCCGTGAGCTCCCAGGCGCGCCAACTCGGTACTCGGGGATTTAATTAAGCTCTTCCGCTTCCTCGCTCA
CTGACTCGCTGCGCTCGGTCGTTCGGCTGCGGCGAGCGGTATCAGCTCACTCAAAGGCGGTAATACGGTT
ATCCACAGAATCAGGGGATAACGCAGGAAAGAACATGTGAGCAAAAGGCCAGCAAAAGGCCAGGAACCGT
AAAAAGGCCGCGTTGCTGGCGTTTTTCCATAGGCTCCGCCCCCCTGACGAGCATCACAAAAATCGACGCT
CAAGTCAGAGGTGGCGAAACCCGACAGGACTATAAAGATACCAGGCGTTTCCCCCTGGAAGCTCCCTCGT
GCGCTCTCCTGTTCCGACCCTGCCGCTTACCGGATACCTGTCCGCCTTTCTCCCTTCGGGAAGCGTGGCG
CTTTCTCATAGCTCACGCTGTAGGTATCTCAGTTCGGTGTAGGTCGTTCGCTCCAAGCTGGGCTGTGTGC
ACGAACCCCCCGTTCAGCCCGACCGCTGCGCCTTATCCGGTAACTATCGTCTTGAGTCCAACCCGGTAAG
ACACGACTTATCGCCACTGGCAGCAGCCACTGGTAACAGGATTAGCAGAGCGAGGTATGTAGGCGGTGCT
ACAGAGTTCTTGAAGTGGTGGCCTAACTACGGCTACACTAGAAGAACAGTATTTGGTATCTGCGCTCTGC
TGAAGCCAGTTACCTTCGGAAAAAGAGTTGGTAGCTCTTGATCCGGCAAACAAACCACCGCTGGTAGCGG
TGGTTTTTTTGTTTGCAAGCAGCAGATTACGCGCAGAAAAAAAGGATCTCAAGAAGATCCTTTGATCTTT
TCTACGGGGTCTGACGCTCAGTGGAACGAAAACTCACGTTAAGGGATTTTGGTCATGAGATTATCAAAAA
GGATCTTCACCTAGATCCTTTTAAATTAAAAATGAAGTTTTAAATCAATCTAAAGTATATATGAGTAAAC
TTGGTCTGACAGTTACCAATGCTTAATCAGTGAGGCACCTATCTCAGCGATCTGTCTATTTCGTTCATCC
ATAGTTGCCTGACTCCCCGTCGTGTAGATAACTACGATACGGGAGGGCTTACCATCTGGCCCCAGTGCTG
CAATGATACCGCGAGAACCACGCTCACCGGCTCCAGATTTATCAGCAATAAACCAGCCAGCCGGAAGGGC
CGAGCGCAGAAGTGGTCCTGCAACTTTATCCGCCTCCATCCAGTCTATTAATTGTTGCCGGGAAGCTAGA
GTAAGTAGTTCGCCAGTTAATAGTTTGCGCAACGTTGTTGCCATTGCTACAGGCATCGTGGTGTCACGCT
CGTCGTTTGGTATGGCTTCATTCAGCTCCGGTTCCCAACGATCAAGGCGAGTTACATGATCCCCCATGTT
GTGCAAAAAAGCGGTTAGCTCCTTCGGTCCTCCGATCGTTGTCAGAAGTAAGTTGGCCGCAGTGTTATCA
CTCATGGTTATGGCAGCACTGCATAATTCTCTTACTGTCATGCCATCCGTAAGATGCTTTTCTGTGACTG
GTGAGTACTCAACCAAGTCATTCTGAGAATAGTGTATGCGGCGACCGAGTTGCTCTTGCCCGGCGTCAAT
ACGGGATAATACCGCGCCACATAGCAGAACTTTAAAAGTGCTCATCATTGGAAAACGTTCTTCGGGGCGA
AAACTCTCAAGGATCTTACCGCTGTTGAGATCCAGTTCGATGTAACCCACTCGTGCACCCAACTGATCTT
CAGCATCTTTTACTTTCACCAGCGTTTCTGGGTGAGCAAAAACAGGAAGGCAAAATGCCGCAAAAAAGGG
AATAAGGGCGACACGGAAATGTTGAATACTCATACTCTTCCTTTTTCAATATTATTGAAGCATTTATCAG
GGTTATTGTCTCATGAGCGGATACATATTTGAATGTATTTAGAAAAATAAACAAATAGGGGTTCCGCGCA
CATTTCCCCGAAAAGTGCCACCTGACGTCGACGGATCGGGAGATCTCCCGATCCCCTATGGTGCACTCTC
AGTACAATCTGCTCTGATGCCGCATAGTTAAGCCAGTATCTGCTCCCTGCTTGTGTGTTGGAGGTCGCTG
AGTAGTGCGCGAGCAAAATTTAAGCTACAACAAGGCAAGGCTTGACCGACAATTGTTAATTAAGCTAGCA
GTCTGCAATGAGTTCGAGTTGGCGCGCCTGTCATTCTAAATCTCTCTTTCAGCCTAAAGCTTTTTCCCCG
TATCCCCCCAGGTGTCTGCAGGCTCAAAGAGCAGCGAGAAGCGTTCAGAGGAAAGCGATCCCGTGCCACC
TTCCCCGTGCCCGGGCTGTCCCCGCACGCTGCCGGCTCGGGGATGCGGGGGGAGCGCCGGACCGGAGCGG
AGCCCCGGGCGGCTCGCTGCTGCCCCCTAGCGGGGGAGGGACGTAATTACATCCCTGGGGGCTTTGGGAG
GGGGCTGTCCCCGTGAGCTCCCAGGCGCGCCTGTCATTCTAAATCTCTCTTTCAGCCTAAAGCTTTTTCC
CCGTATCCCCCCAGGTGTCTGCAGGCTCAAAGAGCAGCGAGAAGCGTTCAGAGGAAAGCGATCCCGTGCC
ACCTTCCCCGTGCCCGGGCTGTCCCCGCACGCTGCCGGCTCGGGGATGCGGGGGGAGCGCCGGACCGGAG
CGGAGCCCCGGGCGGCTCGCTGCTGCCCCCTAGCGGGGGAGGGACGTAATTACATCCCTGGGGGCTTTGG
GGGGGGGCTGTCCCCGTGAGCTCCCAGGCGCGCCAACTCGGTACTCGGGGATGCTAGCGCACCATCAACG
AGGAGGACATCTTGGCTAACCAACCCCTGTTGTTACAGTCCATCCAGGACAGACTTGGCTCGCTGGTGGG
CCAGGACAGCGGGTATGTGGGGGGTCTTCCCAAGAACGTTAAGGAAAAGCTGCTGAGCTTGAAGACTTTA
CAAAGCGAGCTATTCGAAGTTGAAAAGGAATTTCAGGTGGAGATGTTTGAGCTAGAGAACAAGTTTCTGC
AGAAGTACAAGCCCATTTGGGAGCAGCGGTCCAGGATCATTTCAGGACAAGAGCAACCCAAGCCGGAACA
GATCGCAAAGGGCCAAGAGATTGTGGAGTCACTCAATGAGACGGAGTTGCAATTGCATGAAGAATCTGCT
TAGGGTTAGGCGTTTTGCGCTGCTTCGCGATGTACGGGCCAGATATACGCGTTGACATTGATTATTGACT
AGTTATTAATAGTAATCAATTACGGGGTCATTAGTTCATAGCCCATATATGGAGTTCCGCGTTACATAAC
TTACGGTAAATGGCCCGCCTGGCTGACCGCCCAACGACCCCCGCCCATTGACGTCAATAATGACGTATGT
TCCCATAGTAACGCCAATAGGGACTTTCCATTGACGTCAATGGGTGGAGTATTTACGGTAAACTGCCCAC
TTGGCAGTACATCAAGTGTATCATATGCCAAGTACGCCCCCTATTGACGTCAATGACGGTAAATGGCCCG
CCTGGCATTATGCCCAGTACATGACCTTATGGGACTTTCCTACTTGGCAGTACATCTACGTATTAGTCAT
CGCTATTACCATGGTGATGCGGTTTTGGCAGTACATCAATGGGCGTGGATAGCGGTTTGACTCACGGGGA
TTTCCAAGTCTCCACCCCATTGACGTCAATGGGAGTTTGTTTTGGCACCAAAATCAACGGGACTTTCCAA
AATGTCGTAACAACTCCGCCCCATTGACGCAAATGGGCGGTAGGCGTGTACGGTGGGAGGTCTATATAAG
CAGAGCTCTCCCTATCAGTGATAGAGATCTCCCTATCAGTGATAGAGATCGTCGACGAGCTCGTTTAGTG
AACCGTCAGATCGCCTGGAGACGCCATCCACGCTGTTTTGACCTCCATAGAAGACACCGGGACCGATCCA
GCCTCCGGACTCTAGCGTTTAAACTTAAGGCCACCATGGACTACAAGGATGACGACGATAAGGGCAGCGG
ATACCCATACGACGTGCCTGACTACGCCGGCAGCGCTAGCGCATGGTCCCATCCTCAATTCGAGAAAGGC
GGCGGATCTGGCGGTGGAAGCGGAGGCTCCGCCTGGAGCCACCCTCAGTTCGAAAAGTCCGGCAGCGAGA
ACCTGTACTTCCAGGGCTCCACCGGTAGCGGTACCGAGCTCGGATCCGATGGAGGACTCGACAGCCAGTT
TCAGGTGCCCCTGGCCGTCCAGCCGGACCTGCCAGGCCTTTATGACTTCCCTCAGCGCCAGGTGATGGTA
GGGAGCTTCCCGGGGTCTGGGCTCTCCATGGCTGGGAGTGAGTCCCAACTCCGAGGGGGTGGAGATGGTC
GAAAGAAACGGAAACGGTGTGGTACTTGTGAGCCCTGCCGGCGGCTGGAAAACTGTGGCGCTTGCACTAG
CTGTACCAACCGCCGCACGCACCAGATCTGCAAACTGCGAAAATGTGAGGTGCTGAAGAAAAAAGTAGGG
CTTCTCAAGGAGGTGGAAATAAAGGCTGGTGAAGGAGCCGGGCCGTGGGGACAAGGAGCGGCTGTCAAGA
CAGGCTCAGAGCTCAGCCCAGTTGATGGACCTGTTCCAGGTCAGATGGACTCAGGGCCAGTGTACCATGG
GGACTCACGGCAGCTAAGCGCCTCAGGGGTGCCGGTCAATGGTGCTAGAGAGCCCGCTGGACCCAGTCTG
CTGGGGACTGGGGGTCCTTGGCGGGTAGACCAAAAGCCCGACTGGGAGGCTGCCCCAGGCCCAGCTCATA
CTGCTCGCCTGGAAGATGCCCACGATCTGGTGGCCTTTTCGGCTGTGGCCGAAGCTGTGTCCTCTTATGG
GGCCCTTAGCACCCGGCTCTATGAAACCTTCAACCGTGAGATGAGTCGTGAGGCTGGGAACAACAGCAGG
GGACCCCGGCCAGGGCCTGAGGGCTGCTCTGCTGGCAGCGAAGACCTTGACACACTGCAGACGGCCCTGG
CCCTCGCGCGGCATGGTATGAAACCACCCAACTGCAACTGCGATGGCCCAGAATGCCCTGACTACCTCGA
GTGGCTGGAGGGGAAGATCAAGTCTGTGGTCATGGAAGGAGGGGAGGAGCGGCCCAGGCTCCCAGGGCCT
CTGCCTCCTGGTGAGGCCGGCCTCCCAGCACCAAGCACCAGGCCACTCCTCAGCTCAGAGGTGCCCCAGA
TCTCTCCCCAAGAGGGCCTGCCCCTGTCCCAGAGTGCCCTGAGCATTGCCAAGGAAAAAAACATCAGCTT
GCAGACCGCCATTGCCATTGAGGCCCTCACACAGCTCTCCTCTGCCCTCCCGCAGCCTTCTCATTCCACC
CCCCAGGCTTCTTGCCCCCTTCCTGAGGCCTTGTCACCTCCTGCCCCTTTCAGATCTCCCCAGTCTTACC
TCCGGGCTCCCTCATGGCCTGTGGTTCCTCCTGAAGAGCACTCATCTTTTGCTCCTGATAGCTCTGCCTT
CCCTCCAGCAACTCCTAGAACTGAGTTCCCTGAAGCCTGGGGCACTGACACCCCTCCAGCAACGCCCCGG
AGCTCCTGGCCCATGCCTCGCCCAAGCCCCGATCCCATGGCTGAACTGGAGCAGTTGTTGGGCAGCGCCA
GTGATTACATCCAGTCAGTATTCAAGCGGCCTGAGGCCCTGCCTACCAAGCCCAAGGTCAAGGTGGAGGC
ACCCTCTTCCTCCCCGGCCCCGGCCCCATCCCCTGTACTTCAGAGGGAGGCTCCCACGCCATCCTCGGAG
CCCGACACCCACCAGAAGGCCCAGACCGCCCTGCAGCAGCACCTCCACCACAAGCGCAGCCTCTTCCTAG
AACAGGTGCACGACACCTCCTTCCCTGCTCCTTCAGAGCCTTCTGCTCCTGGCTGGTGGCCCCCACCAAG
TTCACCTGTCCCACGGCTTCCAGACAGACCACCCAAGGAGAAGAAGAAGAAGCTCCCAACACCAGCTGGA
GGTCCCGTGGGAACGGAGAAAGCTGCCCCTGGGATCAAGCCCAGTGTCCGAAAGCCCATTCAGATCAAGA
AGTCCAGGCCCCGGGAAGCACAGCCCCTCTTCCCACCTGTCCGACAGATTGTCCTGGAAGGGCTTAGGTC
CCCAGCCTCCCAGGAAGTGCAGGCTCATCCACCGGCCCCTCTGCCTGCCTCACAGGGCTCTGCTGTGCCC
CTGCCCCCAGAACCTTCTCTTGCGCTATTTGCACCTAGTCCCTCCAGGGACAGCCTGCTGCCCCCTACTC
AGGAAATGAGGTCCCCCAGCCCCATGACAGCCTTGCAGCCAGGCTCCACTGGCCCTCTTCCCCCTGCCGA
TGACAAGCTGGAAGAGCTCATCCGGCAGTTTGAGGCTGAATTTGGAGATAGCTTTGGGCTTCCCGGCCCC
CCTTCTGTGCCCATTCAGGACCCCGAGAACCAGCAAACATGTCTCCCAGCCCCTGAGAGCCCCTTTGCTA
CCCGTTCCCCCAAGCAAATCAAGATTGAGTCTTCGGGGGCTGTGACTGTGCTCTCAACCACCTGCTTCCA
TTCAGAGGAGGGAGGACAGGAGGCCACACCCACCAAGGCTGAGAACCCACTCACACCCACCCTCAGTGGC
TTCTTGGAGTCACCTCTTAAGTACCTGGACACACCCACCAAGAGTCTGCTGGACACACCTGCCAAGAGAG
CCCAGGCCGAGTTCCCCACCTGCGATTGCGTCGAACAAATAGTGGAGAAAGATGAAGGTCCATATTATAC
TCACTTGGGATCTGGCCCCACGGTCGCCTCTATCCGGGAACTCATGGAGGAGCGGTATGGAGAGAAGGGG
AAAGCCATCCGGATCGAGAAGGTCATCTACACGGGGAAGGAGGGAAAGAGCTCCCGCGGTTGCCCCATTG
CAAAGTGGGTGATCCGCAGGCACACGCTGGAGGAGAAGCTACTCTGCCTGCTTCGGCACCGGGCAGGCCA
CCACTGCCAGAACGCTGTGATCGTCATCCTCATCCTGGCCTGGGAGGGCATTCCCCGTAGCCTCGGAGAC
ACCCTCTACCAGGAGCTCACCGACACCCTCCGGAAGTATGGGAACCCCACCAGCCGGAGATGCGGCCTCA
ACGATGACCGGACCTGCGCTTGCCAAGGCAAAGACCCCAACACCTGTGGTGCCTCCTTCTCCTTTGGTTG
TTCCTGGAGCATGTACTTCAACGGCTGCAAGTATGCTCGGAGCAAGACACCTCGCAAGTTCCGCCTCGCA
GGGGACAATCCCAAAGAGGAAGAAGTGCTCCGGAAGAGTTTCCAGGACCTGGCCACCGAAGTCGCTCCCC
TGTACAAGCGACTGGCCCCTCAGGCCTATCAGAACCAGGTGACCAACGAGGAAATAGCGATTGACTGCCG
TCTGGGGCTGAAGGAAGGACGGCCCTTCGCGGGGGTCACGGCCTGCATGGACTTCTGTGCCCACGCCCAC
AAGGACCAGCATAACCTCTACAATGGGTGCACCGTGGTCTGCACCCTGACCAAGGAAGACAATCGCTGCG
TGGGCAAGATTCCCGAGGATGAGCAGCTGCATGTTCTCCCCCTGTACAAGATGGCCAACACGGATGAGTT
TGGTAGCGAGGAGAACCAGAATGCAAAGGTGGGCAGCGGAGCCATCCAGGTGCTCACCGCCTTCCCCCGC
GAGGTCCGACGCCTGCCCGAGCCTGCCAAGTCCTGCCGCCAGCGGCAGCTGGAAGCCAGAAAGGCAGCAG
CCGAGAAGAAGAAGATTCAGAAGGAGAAGCTGAGCACTCCGGAGAAGATCAAGCAGGAGGCCCTGGAGCT
GGCGGGCATTACGTCGGACCCAGGCCTGTCTCTGAAGGGTGGATTGTCCCAGCAAGGCCTGAAGCCCTCC
CTCAAGGTGGAGCCGCAGAACCACTTCAGCTCCTTCAAGTACAGCGGCAACGCGGTGGTGGAGAGCTACT
CGGTGCTGGGCAACTGCCGGCCCTCCGACCCTTACAGCATGAACAGCGTGTACTCCTACCACTCCTACTA
TGCACAGCCCAGCCTGACCTCCGTCAATGGCTTCCACTCCAAGTACGCTCTCCCGTCTTTTAGCTACTAT
GGCTTTCCATCCAGCAACCCCGTCTTCCCCTCTCAGTTCCTGGGTCCTGGTGCCTGGGGGCATAGTGGCA
GCAGTGGCAGTTTTGAGAAGAAGCCAGACCTCCACGCTCTGCACAACAGCCTGAGCCCGGCCTACGGTGG
TGCTGAGTTTGCCGAGCTGCCCAGCCAGGCTGTTCCCACAGACGCCCACCACCCCACTCCTCACCACCAG
CAGCCTGCGTACCCAGGCCCCAAGGAGTATCTGCTTCCCAAGGCCCCCCTACTCCACTCAGTGTCCAGGG
ACCCCTCCCCCTTTGCCCAGAGCTCCAACTGCTACAACAGATCCATCAAGCAAGAGCCAGTAGACCCGCT
GACCCAGGCTGAGCCTGTGCCCAGAGACGCTGGCAAGATGGGCAAGACACCTCTGTCCGAGGTGTCTCAG
AATGGAGGACCCAGTCACCTTTGGGGACAGTACTCAGGAGGCCCAAGCATGTCCCCCAAGAGGACTAACG
GTGTGGGTGGCAGCTGGGGTGTGTTCTCGTCTGGGGAGAGTCCTGCCATCGTCCCTGACAAGCTCAGTTC
CTTTGGGGCCAGCTGCCTGGCCCCTTCCCACTTCACAGATGGCCAGTGGGGGCTGTTCCCCGGTGAGGGG
CAGCAGGCAGCTTCCCACTCTGGAGGACGGCTGCGAGGCAAACCGTGGAGCCCCTGCAAGTTTGGGAACA
GCACCTCGGCCTTGGCTGGGCCCAGCCTGACTGAGAAGCCGTGGGCGCTGGGGGCAGGGGATTTCAACTC
GGCCCTGAAAGGTAGTCCTGGGTTCCAAGACAAGCTGTGGAACCCCATGAAAGGAGAGGAGGGCAGGATT
CCAGCCGCAGGGGCCAGCCAGCTGGACAGGGCCTGGCAGTCCTTTGGTCTGCCCCTGGGATCCAGCGAGA
AGCTGTTTGGGGCTCTGAAGTCAGAGGAGAAGCTGTGGGACCCCTTCAGCCTGGAGGAGGGGCCGGCTGA
GGAGCCCCCCAGCAAGGGAGCGGTGAAGGAGGAGAAGGGCGGTGGTGGTGCGGAGGAGGAAGAGGAGGAG
CTGTGGTCGGACAGTGAACACAACTTCCTGGACGAGAACATCGGCGGCGTGGCCGTGGCCCCAGCCCACG
GCTCCATCCTCATCGAGTGTGCCCGGCGGGAGCTGCACGCCACCACGCCGCTTAAGAAGCCCAACCGCTG
CCACCCCACCCGCATCTCGCTGGTCTTCTACCAGCACAAGAACCTCAACCAGCCCAACCACGGGCTGGCC
CTCTGGGAAGCCAAGATGAAGCAGCTGGCGGAGAGGGCACGGGCACGGCAGGAGGAGGCTGCCCGGCTGG
GCCTGGGCCAGCAGGAGGCCAAGCTCTACGGGAAGAAGCGCAAGTGGGGGGGCACTGTGGTTGCTGAGCC
CCAGCAGAAAGAGAAGAAGGGGGTCGTCCCCACCCGGCAGGCACTGGCTGTGCCCACAGACTCGGCGGTC
ACCGTGTCCTCCTATGCCTACACGAAGGTCACTGGCCCCTACAGCCGCTGGATCCTGTGAATTCTGCAGA
TATCCAGCACAGTGGCGGCCGCTCGAGTCTAGAGGGCCCGTTTAAACCCGCTGATCAGCCTCGACTGTGC
CTTCTAGTTGCCAGCCATCTGTTGTTTGCCCCTCCCCCGTGCCTTCCTTGACCCTGGAAGGTGCCACTCC
CACTGTCCTTTCCTAATAAAATGAGGAAATTGCATCGCATTGTCTGAGTAGGTGTCATTCTATTCTGGGG
GGTGGGGTGGGGCAGGACAGCAAGGGGGAGGATTGGGAAGACAATAGCAGGCATGCTGGGGATGCGGTGG
GCTCTATGGCTTCTGAGGCGGAAAGAACCAGCTGGGGCTCTAGGGGGTATCCCC
[124 nt withheld, positions 11325-11448]
C
[91 nt withheld, positions 11450-11540]
A
[49 nt withheld, positions 11542-11590]
CCTTTGACGTTGGAGTCCACGTTCTTT
[37 nt withheld, positions 11618-11654]
ACCCTATCTCGGTCTATTCTTTTGATTTATAAGGGATTTTGCCGATTTCGGCCTATTGGTTAAAAAATGA
GCTGATTTAACAAAAATTTAACGCGAATTAATTCTGTGGAATGTGTGTCAGTTAGGGTGTGGAAAGTCCC
CAGGCTCCCCAGCAGGCAGAAGTATGCAAAGCATGCATCTCAATTAGTCAGCAACCAGGTGTGGAAAGTC
CCCAGGCTCCCCAGCAGGCAGAAGTATGCAAAGCATGCATCTCAATTAGTCAGCAACCATAGTCCCGCCC
CTAACTCCGCCCATCCCGCCCCTAACTCCGCCCAGTTCCGCCCATTCTCCGCCCCATGGCTGACTAATTT
TTTTTATTTATGCAGAGGCCGAGGCCGCCTCTGCCTCTGAGCTATTCCAGAAGTAGTGAGGAGGCTTTTT
TGGAGGCCTAGGCTTTTGCAAAAAGCTCCCGGGAGCTTGTATATCCATTTTCGGATCTGATCAGCACGTG
TTGACAATTAATCATCGGCATAGTATATCGGCATAGTATAATACGACAAGGTGAGGAACTAAACCATGGC
CAAGTTGACCAGTGCCGTTCCGGTGCTCACCGCGCGCGACGTCGCCGGAGCGGTCGAGTTCTGGACCGAC
Features (pLannotate 1.2.2; 25 found; start..end, strand, type, name):
    310..435     +  CDS            ble (fragment): BLE_KLEPN - Experimental evidence at protein level: Swiss-Prot protein existence level 1. Binding protein with a strong affinity to the bleomycin family of antibiotics. Binds to CL990; an antimitotic-antibiotic compound. From Klebsiella pneumoniae.
    430..551     +  polyA_signal   SV40 poly(A) signal: SV40 polyadenylation signal
    622..644     -  protein_bind   lac operator (fragment): The lac repressor binds to the lac operator to inhibit transcription in E. coli. This inhibition can be relieved by adding lactose or isopropyl-β-D-thiogalactopyranoside (IPTG). lac repressor encoded by lacI
    648..678     -  promoter       lac promoter: promoter for the E. coli lac operon
    693..714     -  protein_bind   CAP binding site: CAP binding activates transcription in the presence of cAMP. E. coli catabolite activator protein
    727..819     -  CDS            lacI (fragment): lac repressor; lacI; The lac repressor binds to the lac operator to inhibit transcription in E. coli. This inhibition can be relieved by adding lactose or isopropyl-β-D-thiogalactopyranoside (IPTG).
   1634..2222    -  rep_origin     ori: high-copy-number ColE1/pMB1/pBR322/pUC origin of replication
   2393..3253    -  CDS            AmpR: β-lactamase; bla; confers resistance to ampicillin, carbenicillin, and related antibiotics
   3254..3358    -  promoter       AmpR promoter: bla
   3417..3469    -  misc_feature   bom (fragment): basis of mobility region from pBR322
   4143..4544    +  CDS            NAP1 (fragment): NAP1_YEAST - Experimental evidence at protein level: Swiss-Prot protein existence level 1. Acidic protein, which assembles histones into an octamer (in vitro). Involved in the regulation of the localization and the function of the septins during mitosis. Involved in the function of B-type cyclins. From Saccharomyces cerevisiae (strain ATCC 204508 / S288c) (Baker's yeast).
   4604..4983    +  enhancer       CMV enhancer: human cytomegalovirus immediate early enhancer
   4984..5187    +  promoter       CMV promoter: human cytomegalovirus (CMV) immediate early promoter
   5189..5208    +  promoter       PLtetO-1 promoter (fragment): modified phage lambda PL promoter with tet operator sites (Lutz and Bujard, 1997)
   5210..5229    +  promoter       PLtetO-1 promoter (fragment): modified phage lambda PL promoter with tet operator sites (Lutz and Bujard, 1997)
   5237..5270    +  promoter       TRE3GV promoter (fragment): 3rd-generation Tet-responsive promoter that can be activated by binding of Tet-On® 3G, optimized for retroviral and lentiviral vectors
   5362..5384    +  CDS            3xFLAG (fragment): three tandem FLAG® epitope tags
   5494..5517    +  CDS            Strep-Tag II: peptide that binds Strep-Tactin®, an engineered form of streptavidin
   5593..10974   +  CDS            TET3: TET3_HUMAN - Also known as KIAA0401. Experimental evidence at protein level: Swiss-Prot protein existence level 1. Dioxygenase that catalyzes the conversion of the modified genomic base 5-methylcytosine (5mC) into 5-hydroxymethylcytosine (5hmC) and plays a key role in epigenetic chromatin reprogramming in the zygote following fertilization (PubMed:31928709). Also mediates subsequent conversion of 5hmC into 5-formylcytosine (5fC), and conversion of 5fC to 5-carboxylcytosine (5caC). Conversion of 5mC into 5hmC, 5fC and 5caC probably constitutes the first step in cytosine demethylation (By simila
  11055..11279   +  polyA_signal   bGH poly(A) signal: bovine growth hormone polyadenylation signal
  11283..11304   +  promoter       SV40 promoter (fragment): SV40 enhancer and early promoter
  11325..11753   +  rep_origin     f1 ori (sequence partly withheld): f1 bacteriophage origin of replication; arrow indicates direction of (+) strand synthesis
  11767..12096   +  promoter       SV40 promoter: SV40 enhancer and early promoter
  12144..12191   +  promoter       EM7 promoter: synthetic bacterial promoter&nbsp
  12210..300     +  CDS            BleoR (across the origin): antibiotic-binding protein; Sh ble from Streptoalloteichus hindustanus; confers resistance to bleomycin, phleomycin, and Zeocin™
