[The description below was written by a language model from this plasmid's Addgene catalogue record and pLannotate feature annotations shown in this document.]
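Description:
pINTO-N3::hTET3 V908L is a mammalian expression plasmid of about 12.3 kb that carries the human TET3 coding sequence with a V908L substitution in the pINTO-N3 backbone. It is propagated in E. coli as a high-copy plasmid through a ColE1/pUC-type origin with ampicillin selection (AmpR under its own promoter), and it also contains an f1 origin. For selection in mammalian cells, a BleoR (Sh ble) cassette confers Zeocin resistance. This cassette is driven by the SV40 early promoter, is preceded by the bacterial EM7 promoter, and ends in an SV40 polyadenylation signal.

The expression cassette uses the CMV enhancer and promoter, followed immediately by short sequences annotated as tet operator-containing promoter fragments. This arrangement suggests a tetracycline-repressible CMV/TetO design, although the catalogue entry does not say that expression is inducible. Downstream, the backbone supplies an N-terminal tag block listed as FLAG, HA and 2xStrep-tag II. The feature table detects only a FLAG fragment and one Strep-tag II. The tags are fused to the roughly 5.4 kb TET3 open reading frame, which is terminated by the bGH polyadenylation signal. TET3 is a dioxygenase that oxidises 5-methylcytosine to 5-hydroxymethylcytosine and further products, the first steps in active DNA demethylation.

The plasmid expresses an epitope-tagged TET3 variant in mammalian cells and comes from a study defining TET3 deficiency as a human Mendelian disorder. The tags allow detection and affinity purification of the variant protein. A few other automated annotations, including a yeast NAP1 fragment and lac-region remnants, are partial matches with no role stated in the record.
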