Addgene plasmid #136370: pINTO-N3::hTET3 V908L
Purpose: Expresses epitope-tagged human TET3 V908L variant in mammalian cells
Depositing lab: Roberto Bonasio. Depositing organization: University of Pennsylvania. Publication: Delineation of a Human Mendelian Disorder of the DNA Demethylation Machinery: TET3 Deficiency. Beck DB, Petracovici A, He C, Moore HW, Louie RJ, Ansar M, Douzgou S, Sithambaram S, Cottrell T, Santos-Cortez RLP, Prijoles EJ, Bend R, Keren B, Mignot C, Nougues MC, Ounap K, Reimand T, Pajusalu S, Zahid M, Saqib MAN, Buratti J, Seaby EG, McWalter K, Telegrafi A, Baldridge D, Shinawi M, Leal SM, Schaefer GB, Stevenson RE, Banka S, Bonasio R, Fahrner JA. Am J Hum Genet. 2020 Jan 3. pii: S0002-9297(19)30471-9. doi: 10.1016/j.ajhg.2019.12.007. PubMed 31928709.
Backbone
  Vector backbone: pINTO-N3
  Backbone manufacturer: BonasioLab
  Backbone size w/o insert (bp): 6900
  Total vector size (bp): 12300
  Vector type: Mammalian Expression
  Selectable markers: Zeocin
Growth in bacteria
  Bacterial resistance: Ampicillin, 100 μg/mL
  Growth temperature: 37°C
  Growth strain: DH5alpha
  Copy number: High Copy
Gene/Insert
  Gene/Insert name: TET3
  Species: H. sapiens (human)
  Insert size (bp): 5400
  Mutation: V908L
  GenBank ID: NP_001274420.1
  Entrez Gene: TET3 (a.k.a. hCG_40738)
  Tag / fusion protein: FLAG (N terminal on backbone); HA (N terminal on backbone); 2xStrep-tagII
  Cloning method: Gibson Cloning
  Sequencing primers: 5′ CGCAAATGGGCGGTAGGCGTG; 3′ TAGAAGGCACAGTCGAGG
Terms and licenses: Academic/Nonprofit Terms; Industry Terms: Not Available to Industry
How to cite: pINTO-N3::hTET3 V908L was a gift from Roberto Bonasio (Addgene plasmid # 136370 ; http://n2t.net/addgene:136370 ; RRID:Addgene_136370)
